Addgene plasmid #184849: pMA4854
Purpose: Coexpression of PhiC31o recombinase and EGFP
Depositing lab: Mikhail Alexeyev. Depositing organization: University of South Alabama. Publication: A Method for In Situ Reverse Genetic Analysis of Proteins Involved mtDNA Replication. Kozhukhar N, Spadafora D, Rodriguez YAR, Alexeyev MF. Cells. 2022 Jul 11;11(14). pii: cells11142168. doi: 10.3390/cells11142168. PubMed 35883613.
Backbone
  Vector backbone: pMA2008
  Backbone manufacturer: Alexeyev lab
  Backbone size w/o insert (bp): 4064
  Total vector size (bp): 7057
  Modifications to backbone: Insertion of EGFP and PhiC31o genes with their regulatory elements
  Vector type: Mammalian Expression
  Selectable markers: Neomycin (select with G418)
Growth in bacteria
  Bacterial resistance: Kanamycin, 50 μg/mL
  Growth temperature: 37°C
  Growth strain: DH5alpha
  Copy number: High Copy
Gene/Insert 1
  Gene/Insert name: EGFP (alt name: GFP)
  Species: A. victoria
  Insert size (bp): 720
  Promoter: RSV
  Cloning method: Gibson Cloning
  Sequencing primers: 5′ acatggattggacgaaccac
Gene/Insert 2
  Gene/Insert name: PhiC31o
  Species: Streptomyces phage φC31
  Insert size (bp): 1815
  Promoter: CMV
  Cloning method: Gibson Cloning
  Sequencing primers: 5′ caactccgccccattgacgc
Resource information
  A portion of this plasmid was derived from a plasmid made by: Addgene
Terms and licenses: Academic/Nonprofit Terms; Industry Terms: Not Available to Industry
How to cite: pMA4854 was a gift from Mikhail Alexeyev (Addgene plasmid # 184849 ; http://n2t.net/addgene:184849 ; RRID:Addgene_184849)
