[The description below was written by a language model from this plasmid's Addgene catalogue record and pLannotate feature annotations shown in this document.]
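Description:
pMA4854 is a mammalian expression plasmid of about 7.06 kb, built on the pMA2008 backbone, that co-expresses the PhiC31o recombinase and EGFP from two independent transcription units. It is propagated in E. coli through a high-copy ColE1/pUC-type origin and also carries an f1 phage origin. A single Tn5 NeoR/KanR (aminoglycoside phosphotransferase) gene serves as the marker in both hosts. A bacterial bla-type promoter placed just upstream of an SV40 enhancer/early promoter drives it, so it gives kanamycin resistance in bacteria and G418 resistance in mammalian cells, with an HSV TK polyadenylation signal downstream. Short annotated fragments of ble, a bGH poly(A) signal and pBluescript polylinker appear to be cloning remnants rather than functional parts.

The two payload cassettes are arranged divergently. On the reverse strand, a Rous sarcoma virus enhancer/promoter drives the 720 bp mammalian codon-optimized EGFP coding sequence, terminated by an SV40 poly(A) signal. On the forward strand, the human CMV immediate-early enhancer and promoter drive PhiC31o, an 1815 bp coding sequence for the Streptomyces phage φC31 integrase. The automated feature table does not label this gene, but an unannotated gap of matching size lies between the CMV promoter and a second SV40 poly(A) signal. The small SV40 large T antigen fragment annotated just after this gap may correspond to a nuclear localization signal, although the record does not say so.

φC31 integrase is a serine recombinase that catalyses unidirectional recombination between attP and attB sites. EGFP fluorescence allows transfected, recombinase-expressing cells to be identified or sorted. The associated publication concerns in situ reverse genetic analysis of proteins involved in mitochondrial DNA replication, but the record does not detail the plasmid's exact role in that method.
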