Features (pLannotate 1.2.2; 17 found; start..end, strand, type, name):
     26..147     -  polyA_signal   SV40 poly(A) signal: SV40 polyadenylation signal
    148..867     -  CDS            EGFP: the original enhanced GFP (Yang et al., 1996) mammalian codon-optimized
    883..1144    -  promoter       RSV promoter: Rous sarcoma virus enhancer/promoter
   1201..1504    +  enhancer       CMV enhancer: human cytomegalovirus immediate early enhancer
   1505..1708    +  promoter       CMV promoter: human cytomegalovirus (CMV) immediate early promoter
   1764..1787    -  misc_feature   MCS (fragment): pBluescript multiple cloning site
   3677..3704    +  misc_feature   MCS (fragment): pBluescript multiple cloning site
   3733..3817    +  CDS            large T antigen (fragment): large T antigen from SV40 (simian virus 40)
   3840..3961    +  polyA_signal   SV40 poly(A) signal: SV40 polyadenylation signal
   3999..4427    -  rep_origin     f1 ori (sequence partly withheld): f1 bacteriophage origin of replication; arrow indicates direction of (+) strand synthesis
   4454..4558    +  promoter       AmpR promoter: bla
   4560..4917    +  promoter       SV40 promoter: SV40 enhancer and early promoter
   4952..5746    +  CDS            NeoR/KanR: aminoglycoside phosphotransferase from Tn5; aph(3')-II (or nptII); confers resistance to neomycin, kanamycin, and G418 (Geneticin®)
   5767..5919    +  CDS            ble (fragment): BLE_KLEPN - Experimental evidence at protein level: Swiss-Prot protein existence level 1. Binding protein with a strong affinity to the bleomycin family of antibiotics. Binds to CL990; an antimitotic-antibiotic compound. From Klebsiella pneumoniae.
   5978..6025    +  polyA_signal   HSV TK poly(A) signal: herpes simplex virus thymidine kinase polyadenylation signal (Cole and Stacy, 1985)
   6116..6132    -  polyA_signal   bGH poly(A) signal (fragment): bovine growth hormone polyadenylation signal
   6354..6942    +  rep_origin     ori: high-copy-number ColE1/pMB1/pBR322/pUC origin of replication
>Addgene plasmid #184849 | pMA4854 | addgene full sequence | sequence record 363931 | Addgene NGS Result
TAGTTATTAGGGTATACAGACATGATAAGATACATTGATGAGTTTGGACAAACCACAACTAGAATGCAGT
GAAAAAAATGCTTTATTTGTGAAATTTGTGATGCTATTGCTTTATTTGTAACCATTATAAGCTGCAATAA
ACAAGTTTTACTTGTACAGCTCGTCCATGCCGAGAGTGATCCCGGCGGCGGTCACGAACTCCAGCAGGAC
CATGTGATCGCGCTTCTCGTTGGGGTCTTTGCTCAGGGCGGACTGGGTGCTCAGGTAGTGGTTGTCGGGC
AGCAGCACGGGGCCGTCGCCGATGGGGGTGTTCTGCTGGTAGTGGTCGGCGAGCTGCACGCTGCCGTCCT
CGATGTTGTGGCGGATCTTGAAGTTCACCTTGATGCCGTTCTTCTGCTTGTCGGCCATGATATAGACGTT
GTGGCTGTTGTAGTTGTACTCCAGCTTGTGCCCCAGGATGTTGCCGTCCTCCTTGAAGTCGATGCCCTTC
AGCTCGATGCGGTTCACCAGGGTGTCGCCCTCGAACTTCACCTCGGCGCGGGTCTTGTAGTTGCCGTCGT
CCTTGAAGAAGATGGTGCGCTCCTGGACGTAGCCTTCGGGCATGGCGGACTTGAAGAAGTCGTGCTGCTT
CATGTGGTCGGGGTAGCGGCTGAAGCACTGCACGCCGTAGGTCAGGGTGGTCACGAGGGTGGGCCAGGGC
ACGGGCAGCTTGCCGGTGGTGCAGATGAACTTCAGGGTCAGCTTGCCGTAGGTGGCATCGCCCTCGCCCT
CGCCGGACACGCTGAACTTGTGGCCGTTTACGTCGCCGTCCAGCTCGACCAGGATGGGCACCACCCCGGT
GAACAGCTCCTCGCCCTTGCTCACCATGGTGGCGAGCTTGGAGGTGCACACCAATGTGGTGAATGGTCAA
ATGGCGTTTATTGTATCGAGCTAGGCACTTAAATACAATATCTCTGCAATGCGGAATTCAGTGGTTCGTC
CAATCCATGTCAGACCCGTCTGTTGCCTTCCTAATAAGGCACGATCGTACCACCTTACTTCCACCAATCG
GCATGCACGGTGCTTTTTCTCTCCTTGTAAGGCATGTTGCTAACTCATCGTTACCATGTTGCAAGACTAC
AAGAGTATTGCATAAGACTACATTCCCTAATAGTAATCAATTACGGGGTCATTAGTTCATAGCCCATATA
TGGAGTTCCGCGTTACATAACTTACGGTAAATGGCCCGCCTGGCTGACCGCCCAACGACCCCCGCCCATT
GACGTCAATAATGACGTATGTTCCCATAGTAACGCCAATAGGGACTTTCCATTGACGTCAATGGGTGGAG
TATTTACGGTAAACTGCCCACTTGGCAGTACATCAAGTGTATCATATGCCAAGTACGCCCCCTATTGACG
TCAATGACGGTAAATGGCCCGCCTGGCATTATGCCCAGTACATGACCTTATGGGACTTTCCTACTTGGCA
GTACATCTACGTATTAGTCATCGCTATTACCATGGTGATGCGGTTTTGGCAGTACATCAATGGGCGTGGA
TAGCGGTTTGACTCACGGGGATTTCCAAGTCTCCACCCCATTGACGTCAATGGGAGTTTGTTTTGGCACC
AAAATCAACGGGACTTTCCAAAATGTCGTAACAACTCCGCCCCATTGACGCAAATGGGCGGTAGGCGTGT
ACGGTGGGAGGTCTATATAAGCAGAGCTGGTTTAGTGAACCGTCAGATCCGCTAGATCGAATTCCATCAA
GCTTATCGATACCGTCGACGGTATCGATAAGCTTGATGCGGAATTCGCCACCATGGATACCTACGCCGGA
GCCTACGACAGACAGAGCCGGGAGAGAGAGAACAGCAGCGCCGCCAGCCCCGCCACCCAGAGAAGCGCCA
ACGAGGATAAGGCCGCCGATCTGCAGAGAGAGGTGGAGAGGGACGGCGGCAGATTCAGATTTGTGGGCCA
CTTCAGCGAGGCCCCTGGCACCAGCGCCTTCGGCACCGCCGAGAGACCCGAGTTCGAGAGAATCCTGAAC
GAGTGTAGGGCCGGCAGGCTGAACATGATCATCGTGTACGACGTGTCCCGGTTCAGCAGGCTGAAGGTGA
TGGACGCCATCCCTATCGTGTCCGAGCTGCTGGCCCTGGGCGTGACCATCGTGTCCACCCAGGAAGGCGT
CTTTAGACAGGGCAACGTGATGGACCTGATCCACCTGATCATGAGGCTGGACGCCAGCCACAAGGAGAGC
AGCCTGAAGAGCGCCAAGATCCTGGACACCAAGAACCTGCAGAGGGAGCTGGGCGGCTATGTGGGCGGCA
AGGCCCCCTACGGCTTCGAGCTGGTGTCCGAGACCAAGGAGATCACCCGGAACGGCAGGATGGTGAACGT
GGTGATCAACAAGCTGGCCCACAGCACCACCCCCCTGACCGGCCCCTTCGAGTTTGAGCCCGACGTGATC
AGGTGGTGGTGGCGGGAGATCAAGACCCACAAGCACCTGCCTTTCAAGCCCGGCAGCCAGGCCGCCATCC
ACCCCGGCAGCATCACCGGCCTGTGTAAGAGAATGGACGCCGACGCCGTGCCCACCAGAGGCGAGACCAT
CGGCAAGAAAACCGCCAGCAGCGCCTGGGACCCCGCCACCGTGATGAGAATCCTGAGGGACCCTAGGATC
GCCGGCTTCGCCGCCGAGGTGATCTACAAGAAGAAGCCCGACGGCACCCCCACCACCAAGATCGAGGGCT
ACAGAATCCAGAGAGACCCCATCACCCTGAGACCTGTGGAGCTGGACTGTGGCCCTATCATCGAGCCTGC
CGAGTGGTACGAGCTGCAGGCCTGGCTGGACGGCAGAGGCAGAGGCAAGGGCCTGAGCAGAGGCCAGGCC
ATCCTGAGCGCCATGGACAAGCTGTACTGTGAGTGTGGCGCCGTGATGACCAGCAAGAGAGGCGAGGAGA
GCATCAAGGACAGCTACCGGTGCCGGAGAAGAAAGGTGGTGGACCCCAGCGCCCCTGGCCAGCACGAGGG
CACCTGTAATGTGAGCATGGCCGCCCTGGACAAGTTCGTGGCCGAGCGGATCTTCAACAAGATCCGGCAC
GCCGAGGGCGACGAGGAGACCCTGGCCCTGCTGTGGGAGGCCGCCAGAAGATTCGGCAAGCTGACCGAGG
CCCCCGAGAAGAGCGGCGAGAGGGCCAACCTGGTGGCCGAGAGAGCCGACGCCCTGAACGCCCTGGAGGA
GCTGTACGAGGACAGAGCCGCCGGAGCCTATGACGGCCCTGTGGGCAGGAAGCACTTCAGAAAGCAGCAG
GCCGCCCTGACCCTGAGACAGCAGGGCGCCGAGGAAAGACTGGCCGAGCTGGAGGCCGCCGAGGCCCCTA
AGCTGCCCCTGGATCAGTGGTTCCCCGAGGATGCCGACGCCGACCCCACCGGCCCCAAGTCCTGGTGGGG
CAGAGCCAGCGTGGACGACAAGAGGGTGTTCGTGGGCCTGTTCGTGGATAAGATCGTGGTGACCAAGAGC
ACCACCGGCAGGGGCCAGGGCACCCCCATCGAGAAGAGAGCCAGCATCACCTGGGCCAAGCCTCCCACCG
ACGACGACGAGGATGACGCCCAGGACGGCACCGAGGACGTGGCCGCCCCTAAGAAAAAGCGGAAAGTGTG
AAAGCTTCTCGAGGCATCGAATTCCTGCAGCCCGGGGGATCCCCCGGGCTGCAGGAATTCGATAGCTTGA
TGATCCACCGGATCTAGATAACTGATCATAATCAGCCATACCACATTTGTAGAGGTTTTACTTGCTTTAA
AAAACCTCCCACACCTCCCCCTGAACCTGAAACATAAAATGAATGCAATTGTTGTTGTTAACTTGTTTAT
TGCAGCTTATAATGGTTACAAATAAAGCAATAGCATCACAAATTTCACAAATAAAGCATTTTTTTCACTG
CATTCTAGTTGTGGTTTGTCCAAACTCATCAATGTATCTTAACGCGCGCGTAAATTGTAAGCGTTAATAT
TTTGTTAAAATTCGCGTTAAATTTTTGTTAAATCAGCTCATTTTTTAACCAATAGGCCGAAATCGGCAAA
ATCCCTTATAAATCAAAAGAATAGACCGAGATAGGGT
[37 nt withheld, positions 4098-4134]
AAAGAACGTGGACTCCAACGTCAAAGG
[49 nt withheld, positions 4162-4210]
T
[91 nt withheld, positions 4212-4302]
G
[124 nt withheld, positions 4304-4427]
CAGGTGGCACTTTTCGGGGAAATGTGCGCGGAACCCCTATTTGTTTATTTTTCTAAATACATTCAAATAT
GTATCCGCTCATGAGACAATAACCCTGATAAATGCTTCAATAATATTGAAAAAGGAAGAGTCCTGAGGCG
GAAAGAACCAGCTGTGGAATGTGTGTCAGTTAGGGTGTGGAAAGTCCCCAGGCTCCCCAGCAGGCAGAAG
TATGCAAAGCATGCATCTCAATTAGTCAGCAACCAGGTGTGGAAAGTCCCCAGGCTCCCCAGCAGGCAGA
AGTATGCAAAGCATGCATCTCAATTAGTCAGCAACCATAGTCCCGCCCCTAACTCCGCCCATCCCGCCCC
TAACTCCGCCCAGTTCCGCCCATTCTCCGCCCCATGGCTGACTAATTTTTTTTATTTATGCAGAGGCCGA
GGCCGCCTCGGCCTCTGAGCTATTCCAGAAGTAGTGAGGAGGCTTTTTTGGAGGCCTAGGCTTTTGCAAA
GATCGATCAAGAGACAGGATGAGGATCGTTTCGCATGATTGAACAAGATGGATTGCACGCAGGTTCTCCG
GCCGCTTGGGTGGAGAGGCTATTCGGCTATGACTGGGCACAACAGACAATCGGCTGCTCTGATGCCGCCG
TGTTCCGGCTGTCAGCGCAGGGGCGCCCGGTTCTTTTTGTCAAGACCGACCTGTCCGGTGCCCTGAATGA
ACTGCAAGACGAGGCAGCGCGGCTATCGTGGCTGGCCACGACGGGCGTTCCTTGCGCAGCTGTGCTCGAC
GTTGTCACTGAAGCGGGAAGGGACTGGCTGCTATTGGGCGAAGTGCCGGGGCAGGATCTCCTGTCATCTC
ACCTTGCTCCTGCCGAGAAAGTATCCATCATGGCTGATGCAATGCGGCGGCTGCATACGCTTGATCCGGC
TACCTGCCCATTCGACCACCAAGCGAAACATCGCATCGAGCGAGCACGTACTCGGATGGAAGCCGGTCTT
GTCGATCAGGATGATCTGGACGAAGAGCATCAGGGGCTCGCGCCAGCCGAACTGTTCGCCAGGCTCAAGG
CGAGCATGCCCGACGGCGAGGATCTCGTCGTGACCCATGGCGATGCCTGCTTGCCGAATATCATGGTGGA
AAATGGCCGCTTTTCTGGATTCATCGACTGTGGCCGGCTGGGTGTGGCGGACCGCTATCAGGACATAGCG
TTGGCTACCCGTGATATTGCTGAAGAGCTTGGCGGCGAATGGGCTGACCGCTTCCTCGTGCTTTACGGTA
TCGCCGCTCCCGATTCGCAGCGCATCGCCTTCTATCGCCTTCTTGACGAGTTCTTCTGAGCGGGACTCTG
GGGTTCGAAATGACCGACCAAGCGACGCCCAACCTGCCATCACGAGATTTCGATTCCACCGCCGCCTTCT
ATGAAAGGTTGGGCTTCGGAATCGTTTTCCGGGACGCCGGCTGGATGATCCTCCAGCGCGGGGATCTCAT
GCTGGAGTTCTTCGCCCACCCTAGGGGGAGGCTAACTGAAACACGGAAGGAGACAATACCGGAAGGAACC
CGCGCTATGACGGCAATAAAAAGACAGAATAAAACGCACGGTGTTGGGTCGTTTGTTCATAAACGCGGGG
TTCGGTCCCAGGGCTGGCACTCTGTCGATACCCCACCGAGACCCCATTGGGGCCAATACGCCCGCGTTTC
TTCCTTTTCCCCACCCCACCCCCCAAGTTCGGGTGAAGGCCCAGGGCTCGCAGCCAACGTCGGGGCGGCA
GGCCCTGCCATAGCCTCAGGTTACTCATATATACTTTAGATTGATTTAAAACTTCATTTTTAATTTAAAA
GGATCTAGGTGAAGATCCTTTTTGATAATCTCATGACCAAAATCCCTTAACGTGAGTTTTCGTTCCACTG
AGCGTCAGACCCCGTAGAAAAGATCAAAGGATCTTCTTGAGATCCTTTTTTTCTGCGCGTAATCTGCTGC
TTGCAAACAAAAAAACCACCGCTACCAGCGGTGGTTTGTTTGCCGGATCAAGAGCTACCAACTCTTTTTC
CGAAGGTAACTGGCTTCAGCAGAGCGCAGATACCAAATACTGTTCTTCTAGTGTAGCCGTAGTTAGGCCA
CCACTTCAAGAACTCTGTAGCACCGCCTACATACCTCGCTCTGCTAATCCTGTTACCAGTGGCTGCTGCC
AGTGGCGATAAGTCGTGTCTTACCGGGTTGGACTCAAGACGATAGTTACCGGATAAGGCGCAGCGGTCGG
GCTGAACGGGGGGTTCGTGCACACAGCCCAGCTTGGAGCGAACGACCTACACCGAACTGAGATACCTACA
GCGTGAGCTATGAGAAAGCGCCACGCTTCCCGAAGGGAGAAAGGCGGACAGGTATCCGGTAAGCGGCAGG
GTCGGAACAGGAGAGCGCACGAGGGAGCTTCCAGGGGGAAACGCCTGGTATCTTTATAGTCCTGTCGGGT
TTCGCCACCTCTGACTTGAGCGTCGATTTTTGTGATGCTCGTCAGGGGGGCGGAGCCTATGGAAAAACGC
CAGCAACGCGGCCTTTTTACGGTTCCTGGCCTTTTGCTGGCCTTTTGCTCACATGTTCTTTCCTGCGTTA
TCCCCTGATTCTGTGGATAACCGTATTACCGCCATGCAT
